>Addgene plasmid #75165 | pLC-EGFP-RIP3 | depositor full sequence | sequence record 149270 | pLC-EGFP-RIP3 sequence 11697 bps
TTAATGTAGTCTTATGCAATACTCTTGTAGTCTTGCAACATGGTAACGATGAGTTAGCAACATGCCTTAC
AAGGAGAGAAAAAGCACCGTGCATGCCGATTGGTGGAAGTAAGGTGGTACGATCGTGCCTTATTAGGAAG
GCAACAGACGGGTCTGACATGGATTGGACGAACCACTGAATTGCCGCATTGCAGAGATATTGTATTTAAG
TGCCTAGCTCGATACATAAACGGGTCTCTCTGGTTAGACCAGATCTGAGCCTGGGAGCTCTCTGGCTAAC
TAGGGAACCCACTGCTTAAGCCTCAATAAAGCTTGCCTTGAGTGCTTCAAGTAGTGTGTGCCCGTCTGTT
GTGTGACTCTGGTAACTAGAGATCCCTCAGACCCTTTTAGTCAGTGTGGAAAATCTCTAGCAGTGGCGCC
CGAACAGGGACTTGAAAGCGAAAGGGAAACCAGAGGAGCTCTCTCGACGCAGGACTCGGCTTGCTGAAGC
GCGCACGGCAAGAGGCGAGGGGCGGCGACTGGTGAGTACGCCAAAAATTTTGACTAGCGGAGGCTAGAAG
GAGAGAGATGGGTGCGAGAGCGTCAGTATTAAGCGGGGGAGAATTAGATCGCGATGGGAAAAAATTCGGT
TAAGGCCAGGGGGAAAGAAAAAATATAAATTAAAACATATAGTATGGGCAAGCAGGGAGCTAGAACGATT
CGCAGTTAATCCTGGCCTGTTAGAAACATCAGAAGGCTGTAGACAAATACTGGGACAGCTACAACCATCC
CTTCAGACAGGATCAGAAGAACTTAGATCATTATATAATACAGTAGCAACCCTCTATTGTGTGCATCAAA
GGATAGAGATAAAAGACACCAAGGAAGCTTTAGACAAGATAGAGGAAGAGCAAAACAAAAGTAAGACCAC
CGCACAGCAAGCGGCCGCTGATCTTCAGACCTGGAGGAGGAGATATGAGGGACAATTGGAGAAGTGAATT
ATATAAATATAAAGTAGTAAAAATTGAACCATTAGGAGTAGCACCCACCAAGGCAAAGAGAAGAGTGGTG
CAGAGAGAAAAAAGAGCAGTGGGAATAGGAGCTTTGTTCCTTGGGTTCTTGGGAGCAGCAGGAAGCACTA
TGGGCGCAGCGTCAATGACGCTGACGGTACAGGCCAGACAATTATTGTCTGGTATAGTGCAGCAGCAGAA
CAATTTGCTGAGGGCTATTGAGGCGCAACAGCATCTGTTGCAACTCACAGTCTGGGGCATCAAGCAGCTC
CAGGCAAGAATCCTGGCTGTGGAAAGATACCTAAAGGATCAACAGCTCCTGGGGATTTGGGGTTGCTCTG
GAAAACTCATTTGCACCACTGCTGTGCCTTGGAATGCTAGTTGGAGTAATAAATCTCTGGAACAGATTTG
GAATCACACGACCTGGATGGAGTGGGACAGAGAAATTAACAATTACACAAGCTTAATACACTCCTTAATT
GAAGAATCGCAAAACCAGCAAGAAAAGAATGAACAAGAATTATTGGAATTAGATAAATGGGCAAGTTTGT
GGAATTGGTTTAACATAACAAATTGGCTGTGGTATATAAAATTATTCATAATGATAGTAGGAGGCTTGGT
AGGTTTAAGAATAGTTTTTGCTGTACTTTCTATAGTGAATAGAGTTAGGCAGGGATATTCACCATTATCG
TTTCAGACCCACCTCCCAACCCCGAGGGGACCCAGAGAGGGCCTATTTCCCATGATTCCTTCATATTTGC
ATATACGATACAAGGCTGTTAGAGAGATAATTAGAATTAATTTGACTGTAAACACAAAGATATTAGTACA
AAATACGTGACGTAGAAAGTAATAATTTCTTGGGTAGTTTGCAGTTTTAAAATTATGTTTTAAAATGGAC
TATCATATGCTTACCGTAACTTGAAAGTATTTCGATTTCTTGGCTTTATATATCTTGTGGAAAGGACGAA
ACACCGTACACGAGTGATGGTTCGGTGTTTTAGAGCTAGAAATAGCAAGTTAAAATAAGGCTAGTCCGTT
ATCAACTTGAAAAAGTGGCACCGAGTCGGTGCTTTTTTGAATTCTAGATCTTGAGACAAATGGCAGTATT
CATCCACAATTTTAAAAGAAAAGGGGGGATTGGGGGGTACAGTGCAGGGGAAAGAATAGTAGACATAATA
GCAACAGACATACAAACTAAAGAATTACAAAAACAAATTACAAAAATTCAAAATTTTCGGGTTTATTACA
GGGACAGCAGAGATCCACTTTGGCGCCGGCTCGAGTGGCTCCGGTGCCCGTCAGTGGGCAGAGCGCACAT
CGCCCACAGTCCCCGAGAAGTTGGGGGGAGGGGTCGGCAATTGAACCGGTGCCTAGAGAAGGTGGCGCGG
GGTAAACTGGGAAAGTGATGTCGTGTACTGGCTCCGCCTTTTTCCCGAGGGTGGGGGAGAACCGTATATA
AGTGCAGTAGTCGCCGTGAACGTTCTTTTTCGCAACGGGTTTGCCGCCAGAACACAGGTGTCGTGACGCG
GGATCCGCCACCATGGATTACAAAGACGATGACGATAAGATGGCCCCAAAGAAGAAGCGGAAGGTCGGTA
TCCACGGAGTCCCAGCAGCCGACAAGAAGTACAGCATCGGCCTGGACATCGGCACCAACTCTGTGGGCTG
GGCCGTGATCACCGACGAGTACAAGGTGCCCAGCAAGAAATTCAAGGTGCTGGGCAACACCGACCGGCAC
AGCATCAAGAAGAACCTGATCGGAGCCCTGCTGTTCGACAGCGGCGAAACAGCCGAGGCCACCCGGCTGA
AGAGAACCGCCAGAAGAAGATACACCAGACGGAAGAACCGGATCTGCTATCTGCAAGAGATCTTCAGCAA
CGAGATGGCCAAGGTGGACGACAGCTTCTTCCACAGACTGGAAGAGTCCTTCCTGGTGGAAGAGGATAAG
AAGCACGAGCGGCACCCCATCTTCGGCAACATCGTGGACGAGGTGGCCTACCACGAGAAGTACCCCACCA
TCTACCACCTGAGAAAGAAACTGGTGGACAGCACCGACAAGGCCGACCTGCGGCTGATCTATCTGGCCCT
GGCCCACATGATCAAGTTCCGGGGCCACTTCCTGATCGAGGGCGACCTGAACCCCGACAACAGCGACGTG
GACAAGCTGTTCATCCAGCTGGTGCAGACCTACAACCAGCTGTTCGAGGAAAACCCCATCAACGCCAGCG
GCGTGGACGCCAAGGCCATCCTGTCTGCCAGACTGAGCAAGAGCAGACGGCTGGAAAATCTGATCGCCCA
GCTGCCCGGCGAGAAGAAGAATGGCCTGTTCGGCAACCTGATTGCCCTGAGCCTGGGCCTGACCCCCAAC
TTCAAGAGCAACTTCGACCTGGCCGAGGATGCCAAACTGCAGCTGAGCAAGGACACCTACGACGACGACC
TGGACAACCTGCTGGCCCAGATCGGCGACCAGTACGCCGACCTGTTTCTGGCCGCCAAGAACCTGTCCGA
CGCCATCCTGCTGAGCGACATCCTGAGAGTGAACACCGAGATCACCAAGGCCCCCCTGAGCGCCTCTATG
ATCAAGAGATACGACGAGCACCACCAGGACCTGACCCTGCTGAAAGCTCTCGTGCGGCAGCAGCTGCCTG
AGAAGTACAAAGAGATTTTCTTCGACCAGAGCAAGAACGGCTACGCCGGCTACATTGACGGCGGAGCCAG
CCAGGAAGAGTTCTACAAGTTCATCAAGCCCATCCTGGAAAAGATGGACGGCACCGAGGAACTGCTCGTG
AAGCTGAACAGAGAGGACCTGCTGCGGAAGCAGCGGACCTTCGACAACGGCAGCATCCCCCACCAGATCC
ACCTGGGAGAGCTGCACGCCATTCTGCGGCGGCAGGAAGATTTTTACCCATTCCTGAAGGACAACCGGGA
AAAGATCGAGAAGATCCTGACCTTCCGCATCCCCTACTACGTGGGCCCTCTGGCCAGGGGAAACAGCAGA
TTCGCCTGGATGACCAGAAAGAGCGAGGAAACCATCACCCCCTGGAACTTCGAGGAAGTGGTGGACAAGG
GCGCTTCCGCCCAGAGCTTCATCGAGCGGATGACCAACTTCGATAAGAACCTGCCCAACGAGAAGGTGCT
GCCCAAGCACAGCCTGCTGTACGAGTACTTCACCGTGTATAACGAGCTGACCAAAGTGAAATACGTGACC
GAGGGAATGAGAAAGCCCGCCTTCCTGAGCGGCGAGCAGAAAAAGGCCATCGTGGACCTGCTGTTCAAGA
CCAACCGGAAAGTGACCGTGAAGCAGCTGAAAGAGGACTACTTCAAGAAAATCGAGTGCTTCGACTCCGT
GGAAATCTCCGGCGTGGAAGATCGGTTCAACGCCTCCCTGGGCACATACCACGATCTGCTGAAAATTATC
AAGGACAAGGACTTCCTGGACAATGAGGAAAACGAGGACATTCTGGAAGATATCGTGCTGACCCTGACAC
TGTTTGAGGACAGAGAGATGATCGAGGAACGGCTGAAAACCTATGCCCACCTGTTCGACGACAAAGTGAT
GAAGCAGCTGAAGCGGCGGAGATACACCGGCTGGGGCAGGCTGAGCCGGAAGCTGATCAACGGCATCCGG
GACAAGCAGTCCGGCAAGACAATCCTGGATTTCCTGAAGTCCGACGGCTTCGCCAACAGAAACTTCATGC
AGCTGATCCACGACGACAGCCTGACCTTTAAAGAGGACATCCAGAAAGCCCAGGTGTCCGGCCAGGGCGA
TAGCCTGCACGAGCACATTGCCAATCTGGCCGGCAGCCCCGCCATTAAGAAGGGCATCCTGCAGACAGTG
AAGGTGGTGGACGAGCTCGTGAAAGTGATGGGCCGGCACAAGCCCGAGAACATCGTGATCGAAATGGCCA
GAGAGAACCAGACCACCCAGAAGGGACAGAAGAACAGCCGCGAGAGAATGAAGCGGATCGAAGAGGGCAT
CAAAGAGCTGGGCAGCCAGATCCTGAAAGAACACCCCGTGGAAAACACCCAGCTGCAGAACGAGAAGCTG
TACCTGTACTACCTGCAGAATGGGCGGGATATGTACGTGGACCAGGAACTGGACATCAACCGGCTGTCCG
ACTACGATGTGGACCATATCGTGCCTCAGAGCTTTCTGAAGGACGACTCCATCGACAACAAGGTGCTGAC
CAGAAGCGACAAGAACCGGGGCAAGAGCGACAACGTGCCCTCCGAAGAGGTCGTGAAGAAGATGAAGAAC
TACTGGCGGCAGCTGCTGAACGCCAAGCTGATTACCCAGAGAAAGTTCGACAATCTGACCAAGGCCGAGA
GAGGCGGCCTGAGCGAACTGGATAAGGCCGGCTTCATCAAGAGACAGCTGGTGGAAACCCGGCAGATCAC
AAAGCACGTGGCACAGATCCTGGACTCCCGGATGAACACTAAGTACGACGAGAATGACAAGCTGATCCGG
GAAGTGAAAGTGATCACCCTGAAGTCCAAGCTGGTGTCCGATTTCCGGAAGGATTTCCAGTTTTACAAAG
TGCGCGAGATCAACAACTACCACCACGCCCACGACGCCTACCTGAACGCCGTCGTGGGAACCGCCCTGAT
CAAAAAGTACCCTAAGCTGGAAAGCGAGTTCGTGTACGGCGACTACAAGGTGTACGACGTGCGGAAGATG
ATCGCCAAGAGCGAGCAGGAAATCGGCAAGGCTACCGCCAAGTACTTCTTCTACAGCAACATCATGAACT
TTTTCAAGACCGAGATTACCCTGGCCAACGGCGAGATCCGGAAGCGGCCTCTGATCGAGACAAACGGCGA
AACCGGGGAGATCGTGTGGGATAAGGGCCGGGATTTTGCCACCGTGCGGAAAGTGCTGAGCATGCCCCAA
GTGAATATCGTGAAAAAGACCGAGGTGCAGACAGGCGGCTTCAGCAAAGAGTCTATCCTGCCCAAGAGGA
ACAGCGATAAGCTGATCGCCAGAAAGAAGGACTGGGACCCTAAGAAGTACGGCGGCTTCGACAGCCCCAC
CGTGGCCTATTCTGTGCTGGTGGTGGCCAAAGTGGAAAAGGGCAAGTCCAAGAAACTGAAGAGTGTGAAA
GAGCTGCTGGGGATCACCATCATGGAAAGAAGCAGCTTCGAGAAGAATCCCATCGACTTTCTGGAAGCCA
AGGGCTACAAAGAAGTGAAAAAGGACCTGATCATCAAGCTGCCTAAGTACTCCCTGTTCGAGCTGGAAAA
CGGCCGGAAGAGAATGCTGGCCTCTGCCGGCGAACTGCAGAAGGGAAACGAACTGGCCCTGCCCTCCAAA
TATGTGAACTTCCTGTACCTGGCCAGCCACTATGAGAAGCTGAAGGGCTCCCCCGAGGATAATGAGCAGA
AACAGCTGTTTGTGGAACAGCACAAGCACTACCTGGACGAGATCATCGAGCAGATCAGCGAGTTCTCCAA
GAGAGTGATCCTGGCCGACGCTAATCTGGACAAAGTGCTGTCCGCCTACAACAAGCACCGGGATAAGCCC
ATCAGAGAGCAGGCCGAGAATATCATCCACCTGTTTACCCTGACCAATCTGGGAGCCCCTGCCGCCTTCA
AGTACTTTGACACCACCATCGACCGGAAGAGGTACACCAGCACCAAAGAGGTGCTGGACGCCACCCTGAT
CCACCAGAGCATCACCGGCCTGTACGAGACACGGATCGACCTGTCTCAGCTGGGAGGCGACAAGCGTCCT
GCTGCTACTAAGAAAGCTGGTCAAGCTAAGAAAAAGAAAGCTAGCGCCACGAACTTCTCTCTGTTAAAGC
AAGCAGGCGACGTGGAAGAAAACCCCGGTCCCGTGAGCAAGGGCGAGGAGCTGTTCACCGGGGTGGTGCC
CATCCTGGTCGAGCTGGACGGCGACGTAAACGGCCACAAGTTCAGCGTGTCCGGCGAGGGCGAGGGCGAT
GCCACCTACGGCAAGCTGACCCTGAAGTTCATCTGCACCACCGGCAAGCTGCCCGTGCCCTGGCCCACCC
TCGTGACCACCCTGACCTACGGCGTGCAGTGCTTCAGCCGCTACCCCGACCACATGAAGCAGCACGACTT
CTTCAAGTCCGCCATGCCCGAAGGCTACGTCCAGGAGCGCACCATCTTCTTCAAGGACGACGGCAACTAC
AAGACCCGCGCCGAGGTGAAGTTCGAGGGCGACACCCTGGTGAACCGCATCGAGCTGAAGGGCATCGACT
TCAAGGAGGACGGCAACATCCTGGGGCACAAGCTGGAGTACAACTACAACAGCCACAACGTCTATATCAT
GGCCGACAAGCAGAAGAACGGCATCAAGGTGAACTTCAAGATCCGCCACAACATCGAGGACGGCAGCGTG
CAGCTCGCCGACCACTACCAGCAGAACACCCCCATCGGCGACGGCCCCGTGCTGCTGCCCGACAACCACT
ACCTGAGCACCCAGTCCGCCCTGAGCAAAGACCCCAACGAGAAGCGCGATCACATGGTCCTGCTGGAGTT
CGTGACCGCCGCCGGGATCACTCTCGGCATGGACGAGCTGTACAAGTAACGCGTTAAGTCGACAATCAAC
CTCTGGATTACAAAATTTGTGAAAGATTGACTGGTATTCTTAACTATGTTGCTCCTTTTACGCTATGTGG
ATACGCTGCTTTAATGCCTTTGTATCATGCTATTGCTTCCCGTATGGCTTTCATTTTCTCCTCCTTGTAT
AAATCCTGGTTGCTGTCTCTTTATGAGGAGTTGTGGCCCGTTGTCAGGCAACGTGGCGTGGTGTGCACTG
TGTTTGCTGACGCAACCCCCACTGGTTGGGGCATTGCCACCACCTGTCAGCTCCTTTCCGGGACTTTCGC
TTTCCCCCTCCCTATTGCCACGGCGGAACTCATCGCCGCCTGCCTTGCCCGCTGCTGGACAGGGGCTCGG
CTGTTGGGCACTGACAATTCCGTGGTGTTGTCGGGGAAATCATCGTCCTTTCCTTGGCTGCTCGCCTGTG
TTGCCACCTGGATTCTGCGCGGGACGTCCTTCTGCTACGTCCCTTCGGCCCTCAATCCAGCGGACCTTCC
TTCCCGCGGCCTGCTGCCGGCTCTGCGGCCTCTTCCGCGTCTTCGCCTTCGCCCTCAGACGAGTCGGATC
TCCCTTTGGGCCGCCTCCCCGCGTCGACTTTAAGACCAATGACTTACAAGGCAGCTGTAGATCTTAGCCA
CTTTTTAAAAGAAAAGGGGGGACTGGAAGGGCTAATTCACTCCCAACGAAGACAAGATCTGCTTTTTGCT
TGTACTGGGTCTCTCTGGTTAGACCAGATCTGAGCCTGGGAGCTCTCTGGCTAACTAGGGAACCCACTGC
TTAAGCCTCAATAAAGCTTGCCTTGAGTGCTTCAAGTAGTGTGTGCCCGTCTGTTGTGTGACTCTGGTAA
CTAGAGATCCCTCAGACCCTTTTAGTCAGTGTGGAAAATCTCTAGCAGTACGTATAGTAGTTCATGTCAT
CTTATTATTCAGTATTTATAACTTGCAAAGAAATGAATATCAGAGAGTGAGAGGAACTTGTTTATTGCAG
CTTATAATGGTTACAAATAAAGCAATAGCATCACAAATTTCACAAATAAAGCATTTTTTTCACTGCATTC
TAGTTGTGGTTTGTCCAAACTCATCAATGTATCTTATCATGTCTGGCTCTAGCTATCCCGCCCCTAACTC
CGCCCATCCCGCCCCTAACTCCGCCCAGTTCCGCCCATTCTCCGCCCCATGGCTGACTAATTTTTTTTAT
TTATGCAGAGGCCGAGGCCGCCTCGGCCTCTGAGCTATTCCAGAAGTAGTGAGGAGGCTTTTTTGGAGGC
CTAGGGACGTACCCAATTCGCCCTATAGTGAGTCGTATTACGCGCGCTCACTGGCCGTCGTTTTACAACG
TCGTGACTGGGAAAACCCTGGCGTTACCCAACTTAATCGCCTTGCAGCACATCCCCCTTTCGCCAGCTGG
CGTAATAGCGAAGAGGCCCGCACCGATCGCCCTTCCCAACAGTTGCGCAGCCTGAATGGCGAATGGG
[124 nt withheld, positions 9028-9151]
C
[91 nt withheld, positions 9153-9243]
A
[49 nt withheld, positions 9245-9293]
CCTTTGACGTTGGAGTCCACGTTCTTT
[37 nt withheld, positions 9321-9357]
ACCCTATCTCGGTCTATTCTTTTGATTTATAAGGGATTTTGCCGATTTCGGCCTATTGGTTAAAAAATGA
GCTGATTTAACAAAAATTTAACGCGAATTTTAACAAAATATTAACGCTTACAATTTAGGTGGCACTTTTC
GGGGAAATGTGCGCGGAACCCCTATTTGTTTATTTTTCTAAATACATTCAAATATGTATCCGCTCATGAG
ACAATAACCCTGATAAATGCTTCAATAATATTGAAAAAGGAAGAGTATGAGTATTCAACATTTCCGTGTC
GCCCTTATTCCCTTTTTTGCGGCATTTTGCCTTCCTGTTTTTGCTCACCCAGAAACGCTGGTGAAAGTAA
AAGATGCTGAAGATCAGTTGGGTGCACGAGTGGGTTACATCGAACTGGATCTCAACAGCGGTAAGATCCT
TGAGAGTTTTCGCCCCGAAGAACGTTTTCCAATGATGAGCACTTTTAAAGTTCTGCTATGTGGCGCGGTA
TTATCCCGTATTGACGCCGGGCAAGAGCAACTCGGTCGCCGCATACACTATTCTCAGAATGACTTGGTTG
AGTACTCACCAGTCACAGAAAAGCATCTTACGGATGGCATGACAGTAAGAGAATTATGCAGTGCTGCCAT
AACCATGAGTGATAACACTGCGGCCAACTTACTTCTGACAACGATCGGAGGACCGAAGGAGCTAACCGCT
TTTTTGCACAACATGGGGGATCATGTAACTCGCCTTGATCGTTGGGAACCGGAGCTGAATGAAGCCATAC
CAAACGACGAGCGTGACACCACGATGCCTGTAGCAATGGCAACAACGTTGCGCAAACTATTAACTGGCGA
ACTACTTACTCTAGCTTCCCGGCAACAATTAATAGACTGGATGGAGGCGGATAAAGTTGCAGGACCACTT
CTGCGCTCGGCCCTTCCGGCTGGCTGGTTTATTGCTGATAAATCTGGAGCCGGTGAGCGTGGGTCTCGCG
GTATCATTGCAGCACTGGGGCCAGATGGTAAGCCCTCCCGTATCGTAGTTATCTACACGACGGGGAGTCA
GGCAACTATGGATGAACGAAATAGACAGATCGCTGAGATAGGTGCCTCACTGATTAAGCATTGGTAACTG
TCAGACCAAGTTTACTCATATATACTTTAGATTGATTTAAAACTTCATTTTTAATTTAAAAGGATCTAGG
TGAAGATCCTTTTTGATAATCTCATGACCAAAATCCCTTAACGTGAGTTTTCGTTCCACTGAGCGTCAGA
CCCCGTAGAAAAGATCAAAGGATCTTCTTGAGATCCTTTTTTTCTGCGCGTAATCTGCTGCTTGCAAACA
AAAAAACCACCGCTACCAGCGGTGGTTTGTTTGCCGGATCAAGAGCTACCAACTCTTTTTCCGAAGGTAA
CTGGCTTCAGCAGAGCGCAGATACCAAATACTGTTCTTCTAGTGTAGCCGTAGTTAGGCCACCACTTCAA
GAACTCTGTAGCACCGCCTACATACCTCGCTCTGCTAATCCTGTTACCAGTGGCTGCTGCCAGTGGCGAT
AAGTCGTGTCTTACCGGGTTGGACTCAAGACGATAGTTACCGGATAAGGCGCAGCGGTCGGGCTGAACGG
GGGGTTCGTGCACACAGCCCAGCTTGGAGCGAACGACCTACACCGAACTGAGATACCTACAGCGTGAGCT
ATGAGAAAGCGCCACGCTTCCCGAAGGGAGAAAGGCGGACAGGTATCCGGTAAGCGGCAGGGTCGGAACA
GGAGAGCGCACGAGGGAGCTTCCAGGGGGAAACGCCTGGTATCTTTATAGTCCTGTCGGGTTTCGCCACC
TCTGACTTGAGCGTCGATTTTTGTGATGCTCGTCAGGGGGGCGGAGCCTATGGAAAAACGCCAGCAACGC
GGCCTTTTTACGGTTCCTGGCCTTTTGCTGGCCTTTTGCTCACATGTTCTTTCCTGCGTTATCCCCTGAT
TCTGTGGATAACCGTATTACCGCCTTTGAGTGAGCTGATACCGCTCGCCGCAGCCGAACGACCGAGCGCA
GCGAGTCAGTGAGCGAGGAAGCGGAAGAGCGCCCAATACGCAAACCGCCTCTCCCCGCGCGTTGGCCGAT
TCATTAATGCAGCTGGCACGACAGGTTTCCCGACTGGAAAGCGGGCAGTGAGCGCAACGCAATTAATGTG
AGTTAGCTCACTCATTAGGCACCCCAGGCTTTACACTTTATGCTTCCGGCTCGTATGTTGTGTGGAATTG
TGAGCGGATAACAATTTCACACAGGAAACAGCTATGACCATGATTACGCCAAGCGCGCAATTAACCCTCA
CTAAAGGGAACAAAAGCTGGAGCTGCAAGC
Features (pLannotate 1.2.2; 30 found; start..end, strand, type, name):
      5..231     +  promoter       RSV promoter: Rous sarcoma virus enhancer/promoter
    232..412     +  LTR            5' LTR (truncated): truncated 5' long terminal repeat (LTR) from HIV-1
    459..584     +  misc_feature   HIV-1 Ψ: packaging signal of human immunodeficiency virus type 1
    568..931     +  CDS            HIV-1 gag (fragment): gag protein from human immunodeficiency virus 1; gag
   1077..1310    +  misc_feature   RRE: The Rev response element (RRE) of HIV-1 allows for Rev-dependent mRNA export from the nucleus to the cytoplasm.
   1687..1713    +  CDS            Rev (fragment): human immunodeficiency virus 1 (HIV-1) Rev protein; rev; enhances nuclear export of unspliced and incompletely spliced viral mRNAs
   1717..1957    +  promoter       U6 promoter: RNA polymerase III promoter for human U6 snRNA
   1987..2062    +  misc_RNA       gRNA scaffold: guide RNA scaffold for the Streptococcus pyogenes CRISPR/Cas9 system
   2110..2227    +  misc_feature   cPPT/CTS: central polypurine tract and central termination sequence of HIV-1
   2296..2507    +  promoter       EF-1α core promoter: core promoter for human elongation factor EF-1α
   2611..4326    +  CDS            Cas9(N): N-terminal portion of Streptococcus pyogenes Cas9 (Zetsche et al., 2015)
   4213..6711    +  CDS            Cas9(C): C-terminal portion of Streptococcus pyogenes Cas9 (Zetsche et al., 2015)
   6766..6821    +  CDS            P2A (fragment): 2A peptide from porcine teschovirus-1 polyprotein Eukaryotic ribosomes fail to insert a peptide bond between the Gly and Pro residues, yielding separate polypeptides.
   6823..7539    +  CDS            EGFP: the original enhanced GFP (Yang et al., 1996) mammalian codon-optimized
   7554..8142    +  misc_feature   WPRE: woodchuck hepatitis virus posttranscriptional regulatory element
   8193..8212    +  misc_feature   cPPT/CTS (fragment): central polypurine tract and central termination sequence of HIV-1
   8214..8447    +  LTR            3' LTR (ΔU3): self-inactivating 3' long terminal repeat (LTR) from HIV-1
   8525..8646    +  polyA_signal   SV40 poly(A) signal: SV40 polyadenylation signal
   8686..8821    +  rep_origin     SV40 ori: SV40 origin of replication
   8842..8860    -  promoter       T7 promoter: promoter for bacteriophage T7 RNA polymerase
   8868..9023    +  CDS            lacZα (fragment): LacZα fragment of β-galactosidase; lacZ fragment
   9028..9456    +  rep_origin     f1 ori (sequence partly withheld): f1 bacteriophage origin of replication; arrow indicates direction of (+) strand synthesis
   9509..9613    +  promoter       AmpR promoter: bla
   9614..10474   +  CDS            AmpR: β-lactamase; bla; confers resistance to ampicillin, carbenicillin, and related antibiotics
  10645..11233   +  rep_origin     ori: high-copy-number ColE1/pMB1/pBR322/pUC origin of replication
  11416..11508   +  CDS            lacI (fragment): lac repressor; lacI; The lac repressor binds to the lac operator to inhibit transcription in E. coli. This inhibition can be relieved by adding lactose or isopropyl-β-D-thiogalactopyranoside (IPTG).
  11521..11542   +  protein_bind   CAP binding site: CAP binding activates transcription in the presence of cAMP. E. coli catabolite activator protein
  11557..11587   +  promoter       lac promoter: promoter for the E. coli lac operon
  11591..11613   +  protein_bind   lac operator (fragment): The lac repressor binds to the lac operator to inhibit transcription in E. coli. This inhibition can be relieved by adding lactose or isopropyl-β-D-thiogalactopyranoside (IPTG). lac repressor encoded by lacI
  11656..11674   +  promoter       T3 promoter: promoter for bacteriophage T3 RNA polymerase
