[The description below was written by a language model from this plasmid's Addgene catalogue record and pLannotate feature annotations shown in this document.]
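Description:
pLC-EGFP-RIP3 is an all-in-one lentiviral CRISPR/Cas9 plasmid of about 11.7 kb, built on the lentiCRISPRv1 backbone in which the puromycin resistance gene has been swapped for EGFP. It carries a single guide RNA directed against human RIP3 (receptor-interacting protein kinase 3, RIPK3). The guide was cloned between two BsmBI sites that were destroyed in the process, placing it downstream of the human U6 RNA polymerase III promoter and directly upstream of the Streptococcus pyogenes gRNA scaffold. In bacteria the plasmid replicates from a high-copy ColE1/pUC-type origin and is selected with ampicillin through the bla gene. The backbone also carries an f1 origin, an SV40 origin and poly(A) signal, and remnants of a lac/lacZα cloning region flanked by T7 and T3 promoters.

The transfer cassette has a third-generation, self-inactivating layout. An RSV promoter drives a truncated HIV-1 5' LTR, followed by the Ψ packaging signal with a gag fragment, the RRE for Rev-dependent export of genomic RNA, a cPPT/CTS, and a ΔU3 3' LTR. Within it, an EF-1α core promoter drives S. pyogenes Cas9, which the annotation tool reports as two overlapping N- and C-terminal segments that together appear to span one continuous coding region. Cas9 is linked through a P2A peptide to EGFP, so both proteins come from one transcript, and a WPRE enhances its expression. Because there is no mammalian drug marker, transduced cells are identified or sorted by green fluorescence. The construct is intended for disrupting RIP3 in human cells; the associated publication concerns apoptosis and necroptosis triggered by SMAC mimetics in acute lymphoblastic leukaemia.
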