Addgene plasmid #75165: pLC-EGFP-RIP3
Purpose: LentiCRISPR-EGFP with sgRNA targeting human RIP3
Depositing lab: Beat Bornhauser. Depositing organization: University Children's Hospital Zurich. Publication: Activation of concurrent apoptosis and necroptosis by SMAC mimetics for the treatment of refractory and relapsed ALL. McComb S, Aguade-Gorgorio J, Harder L, Marovca B, Cario G, Eckert C, Schrappe M, Stanulla M, von Stackelberg A, Bourquin JP, Bornhauser BC. Sci Transl Med. 2016 May 18;8(339):339ra70. doi: 10.1126/scitranslmed.aad2986. PubMed 27194728.
Backbone
  Vector backbone: lentiCRISPRv1
  Total vector size (bp): 11696
  Modifications to backbone: Swap puromycin resistance for EGFP
  Vector type: Mammalian Expression, Lentiviral, CRISPR
Growth in bacteria
  Bacterial resistance: Ampicillin, 100 μg/mL
  Growth temperature: 37°C
  Growth strain: NEB Stable
  Copy number: High Copy
Gene/Insert
  Gene/Insert name: RIP3 sgRNA (alt names: Receptor-interacting protein kinase 3; RIPk3)
  gRNA/shRNA sequence: TACACGAGTGATGGTTCGGT
  Species: H. sapiens (human)
  GenBank ID: NC_000014.9
  Promoter: U6
  Cloning method: Restriction Enzyme; 5′ cloning site BsmBI (Esp3I) (destroyed during cloning); 3′ cloning site BsmBI (Esp3I) (destroyed during cloning)
  Sequencing primers: 5′ GACTATCATATGCTTACCGT; 3′ AAACACCGAACCATCACTCGTGTAC
Terms and licenses: Academic/Nonprofit Terms; Industry Terms: Not Available to Industry
How to cite: pLC-EGFP-RIP3 was a gift from Beat Bornhauser (Addgene plasmid # 75165 ; http://n2t.net/addgene:75165 ; RRID:Addgene_75165)
