>Addgene plasmid #75165 | pLC-EGFP-RIP3 | addgene partial sequence | sequence record 147074 | LKO1_5 5'-GACTATCATATGCTTACCGT-3'
AAATAGCAAGTTAAAATAAGGCTAGTCCGTTATCAACTTGAAAAAGTGGCACCGAGTCGGTGCTTTTTTG
AATTCTAGATCTTGAGACAAATGGCAGTATTCATCCACAATTTTAAAAGAAAAGGGGGGATTGGGGGGTA
CAGTGCAGGGGAAAGAATAGTAGACATAATAGCAACAGACATACAAACTAAAGAATTACAAAAACAAATT
ACAAAAATTCAAAATTTTCGGGTTTATTACAGGGACAGCAGAGATCCACTTTGGCGCCGGCTCGAGTGGC
TCCGGTGCCCGTCAGTGGGCAGAGCGCACATCGCCCACAGTCCCCGAGAAGTTGGGGGGAGGGGTCGGCA
ATTGAACCGGTGCCTAGAGAAGGTGGCGCGGGGTAAACTGGGAAAGTGATGTCGTGTACTGGCTCCGCCT
TTTTCCCGAGGGTGGGGGAGAACCGTATATAAGTGCAGTAGTCGCCGTGAACGTTCTTTTTCGCAACGGG
TTTGCCGCCAGAACACAGGTGTCGTGAC
