>Addgene plasmid #75165 | pLC-EGFP-RIP3 | addgene partial sequence | sequence record 147075 | StrepPyoCas9-5UTR-F 5'-CGGTGCCACTTTTTCAAGTTG-3'
AACACCGAACCATCACTCGTGTACGGTGTTTCGTCCTTTCCACAAGATATATAAAGCCAAGAAATCGAAA
TACTTTCAAGTTACGGTAAGCATATGATAGTCCATTTTAAAACATAATTTTAAAACTGCAAACTACCCAA
GAAATTATTACTTTCTACGTCACGTATTTTGTACTAATATCTTTGTGTTTACAGTCAAATTAATTCTAAT
TATCTCTCTAACAGCCTTGTATCGTATATGCAAATATGAAGGAATCATGGGAAATAGGCCCTCTCTGGGT
CCCCTCGGGGTTGGGAGGTGGGTCTGAAACGATAATGGTGAATATCCCTGCCTAACTCTATTCACTATAG
AAAGTACAGCAAAAACTATTCTTAAACCTACCAAGCCCTGATGAATCCCCTAATGATTTTTATCAAAATC
ATTAAGTTAAGGTAGATACACATCTTGTCATATGATCAAATGGTTTCGCCAAAAATCAATAATCAGACAA
CAAAAATGTGCGAACTCGATATTTTACACGACTCTCTTTACCAATTCTGCCCCGAATTACACTTAA
